>Addgene plasmid #188744 | pCL026 AAVS1-9xTetO-hPGK-IGKleader-Cas9site-hIgG1_FC-Myc-PDGFRb-T2A-Citrine-PolyA | addgene full sequence | sequence record 371443 | Addgene NGS Result
CCAGCGGTGGTTTGTTTGCCGGATCAAGAGCTACCAACTCTTTTTCCGAAGGTAACTGGCTTCAGCAGAG
CGCAGATACCAAATACTGTTCTTCTAGTGTAGCCGTAGTTAGGCCACCACTTCAAGAACTCTGTAGCACC
GCCTACATACCTCGCTCTGCTAATCCTGTTACCAGTGGCTGCTGCCAGTGGCGATAAGTCGTGTCTTACC
GGGTTGGACTCAAGACGATAGTTACCGGATAAGGCGCAGCGGTCGGGCTGAACGGGGGGTTCGTGCACAC
AGCCCAGCTTGGAGCGAACGACCTACACCGAACTGAGATACCTACAGCGTGAGCTATGAGAAAGCGCCAC
GCTTCCCGAAGGGAGAAAGGCGGACAGGTATCCGGTAAGCGGCAGGGTCGGAACAGGAGAGCGCACGAGG
GAGCTTCCAGGGGGAAACGCCTGGTATCTTTATAGTCCTGTCGGGTTTCGCCACCTCTGACTTGAGCGTC
GATTTTTGTGATGCTCGTCAGGGGGGCGGAGCCTATGGAAAAACGCCAGCAACGCGGCCTTTTTACGGTT
CCTGGCCTTTTGCTGGCCTTTTGCTCACATGTTCTTTCCTGCGTTATCCCCTGATTCTGTGGATAACCGT
ATTACCGCCTTTGAGTGAGCTGATACCGCTCGCCGCAGCCGAACGACCGAGCGCAGCGAGTCAGTGAGCG
AGGAAGCGGAAGAGCGCCCAATACGCAAACCGCCTCTCCCCGCGCGTTGGCCGATTCATTAATGCAGCTG
GCACGACAGGTTTCCCGACTGGAAAGCGGGCAGTGAGCGCAACGCAATTAATGTGAGTTAGCTCACTCAT
TAGGCACCCCAGGCTTTACACTTTATGCTTCCGGCTCGTATGTTGTGTGGAATTGTGAGCGGATAACAAT
TTCACACAGGAAACAGCTATGACCATGATTACGCCAAGCTCAGAATTAACCCTCACTAAAGGGACTAGTC
CTGCAGGTTTAAACGAATTCGCCCTTTGCTTTCTCTGACCAGCATTCTCTCCCCTGGGCCTGTGCCGCTT
TCTGTCTGCAGCTTGTGGCCTGGGTCACCTCTACGGCTGGCCCAGATCCTTCCCTGCCGCCTCCTTCAGG
TTCCGTCTTCCTCCACTCCCTCTTCCCCTTGCTCTCTGCTGTGTTGCTGCCCAAGGATGCTCTTTCCGGA
GCACTTCCTTCTCGGCGCTGCACCACGTGATGTCCTCTGAGCGGATCCTCCCCGTGTCTGGGTCCTCTCC
GGGCATCTCTCCTCCCTCACCCAACCCCATGCCGTCTTCACTCGCTGGGTTCCCTTTTCCTTCTCCTTCT
GGGGCCTGTGCCATCTCTCGTTTCTTAGGATGGCCTTCTCCGACGGATGTCTCCCTTGCGTCCCGCCTCC
CCTTCTTGTAGGCCTGCATCATCACCGTTTTTCTGGACAACCCCAAAGTACCCCGTCTCCCTGGCTTTAG
CCACCTCTCCATCCTCTTGCTTTCTTTGCCTGGACACCCCGTTCTCCTGTGGATTCGGGTCACCTCTCAC
TCCTTTCATTTGGGCAGCTCCCCTACCCCCCTTACCTCTCTAGTCTGTGCTAGCTCTTCCAGCCCCCTGT
CATGGCATCTTCCAGGGGTCCGAGAGCTCAGCTAGTCTTCTTCCTCCAACCCGGGCCCCTATGTCCACTT
CAGGACAGCATGTTTGCTGCCTCCAGGGATCCTGTGTCCCCGAGCTGGGACCACCTTATATTCCCAGGGC
CGGTTAATGTGGCTCTGGTTCTGGGTACTTTTATCTGTCCCCTCCACCCCACAGTGGGGCAAGCTTCTGA
CCTCTTCTCTTCCTCCCACAGGGCCTCGAGAGATCTGGCAGCGGAGAGGGCAGAGGAAGTCTTCTAACAT
GCGGTGACGTGGAGGAGAATCCCGGCCCTAGGCTCGAGATGACCGAGTACAAGCCCACGGTGCGCCTCGC
CACCCGCGACGACGTCCCCAGGGCCGTACGCACCCTCGCCGCCGCGTTCGCCGACTACCCCGCCACGCGC
CACACCGTCGATCCGGACCGCCACATCGAGCGGGTCACCGAGCTGCAAGAACTCTTCCTCACGCGCGTCG
GGCTCGACATCGGCAAGGTGTGGGTCGCGGACGACGGCGCCGCGGTGGCGGTCTGGACCACGCCGGAGAG
CGTCGAAGCGGGGGCGGTGTTCGCCGAGATCGGCCCGCGCATGGCCGAGTTGAGCGGTTCCCGGCTGGCC
GCGCAGCAACAGATGGAAGGCCTCCTGGCGCCGCACCGGCCCAAGGAGCCCGCGTGGTTCCTGGCCACCG
TCGGCGTCTCGCCCGACCACCAGGGCAAGGGTCTGGGCAGCGCCGTCGTGCTCCCCGGAGTGGAGGCGGC
CGAGCGCGCCGGGGTGCCCGCCTTCCTGGAGACCTCCGCGCCCCGCAACCTCCCCTTCTACGAGCGGCTC
GGCTTCACCGTCACCGCCGACGTCGAGGTGCCCGAAGGACCGCGCACCTGGTGCATGACCCGCAAGCCCG
GTGCCTGATCTAGAGGGCCCGTTTAAACCCGCTGATCAGCCTCGACTGTGCCTTCTAGTTGCCAGCCATC
TGTTGTTTGCCCCTCCCCCGTGCCTTCCTTGACCCTGGAAGGTGCCACTCCCACTGTCCTTTCCTAATAA
AATGAGGAAATTGCATCGCATTGTCTGAGTAGGTGTCATTCTATTCTGGGGGGTGGGGTGGGGCAGGACA
GCAAGGGGGAGGATTGGGAAGACAATAGCAGGCATGCTGGGGATGCGGTGGGCTCTATGGCTTCTGAGGC
GGAAAGAACCAGCTGGGGGCTAGCAAAGCCTAGGAACAGCTGCATATAGCACTGCAGTTTACTCCCTATC
AGTGATAGAGAGTCAAAAGGCCATGCCCTCCCTATCAGTGATAGAGAGAGCAGACTCAAGGTGGTCCCTA
TCAGTGATAGAGAGATTGAGCAAGAGGGCCTCCCTATCAGTGATAGAGAATAGCACTGCAGTTTACTCCC
TATCAGTGATAGAGAGTCAAAAGGCCATGCCCTCCCTATCAGTGATAGAGAGAGCAGACTCAAGGTGGTC
CCTATCAGTGATAGAGAGATTGAGCAAGAGGGCCTCCCTATCAGTGATAGAGATTGATCCAGTCAGGGCC
TCCCTATCAGTGATAGAGAAGCTATGTGCAGGTAGGGCTGTACAGTGGGAATGCATGGGGTTGGGGTTGC
GCCTTTTCCAAGGCAGCCCTGGGTTTGCGCAGGGACGCGGCTGCTCTGGGCGTGGTTCCGGGAAACGCAG
CGGCGCCGACCCTGGGTCTCGCACATTCTTCACGTCCGTTCGCAGCGTCACCCGGATCTTCGCCGCTACC
CTTGTGGGCCCCCCGGCGACGCTTCCTGCTCCGCCCCTAAGTCGGGAAGGTTCCTTGCGGTTCGCGGCGT
GCCGGACGTGACAAACGGAAGCCGCACGTATCACTAGTACCCTCGCAGACGGACAGCGCCAGGGAGCAAT
GGCAGCGCGCCGACCGCGATGGGCTGTGGCCAATAGCGGCTGCTCAGCAGGGCGCGCCGAGAGCAGCGGC
CGGGAAGGGGCGGTGCGGGAGGCGGGGTGTGGGGCGGTAGTGTGGGCCCTGTTCCTGCCCGCGCGGTGTT
CCGCATTCTGCAAGCCTCCGGAGCGCACGTCGGCAGTCGGCTCCCTCGTTGACCGAATCACCGACCTCTC
TCCCCAGCCACCGCGGTGGGCCACCATGGAGACAGACACACTCCTGCTATGGGTACTGCTGCTCTGGGTT
CCAGGTTCCACTGGTGACGCTAGCGAGACGGGCGGATCAGGCGGTCGTCTCGGATCCGACAAAACTCACA
CATGCCCACCGTGCCCAGCACCTGAACTCCTGGGGGGACCGTCAGTCTTCCTCTTCCCCCCAAAACCCAA
GGACACCCTCATGATCTCCCGGACCCCTGAGGTCACATGCGTGGTGGTGGACGTGAGCCACGAAGACCCT
GAGGTCAAGTTCAACTGGTACGTGGACGGCGTGGAGGTGCATAATGCCAAGACAAAGCCGCGGGAGGAGC
AGTACAACAGCACGTACCGTGTGGTCAGCGTCCTCACCGTCCTGCACCAGGACTGGCTGAATGGCAAGGA
GTACAAGTGCAAGGTCTCCAACAAAGCCCTCCCAGCCCCCATCGAGAAAACCATCTCCAAAGCCAAAGGG
CAGCCCCGAGAACCACAGGTCTACACCCTGCCCCCATCCCGGGAGGAGATGACCAAGAACCAGGTCAGCC
TGACCTGCCTGGTCAAAGGCTTCTATCCCAGCGACATCGCCGTGGAGTGGGAGAGCAATGGGCAGCCGGA
GAACAACTACAAGACCACGCCTCCCGTGCTGGACTCCGACGGCTCCTTCTTCCTCTACAGCAAGCTCACC
GTGGACAAGAGCAGGTGGCAGCAGGGGAACGTCTTCTCATGCTCCGTGATGCACGAGGCTCTGCACAACC
ACTACACGCAGAAGAGCCTCTCCCTGTCTCCGGGTAAAGGAGGAGGTGGAAGCGGAGGAGGAGGAAGCGG
AGGAGGAGGTAGCGGAGAACAAAAACTCATCTCAGAAGAGGATCTGAATGCTGTGGGCCAGGACACGCAG
GAGGTCATCGTGGTGCCACACTCCTTGCCCTTTAAGGTGGTGGTGATCTCAGCCATCCTGGCCCTGGTGG
TGCTCACCATCATCTCCCTTATCATCCTCATCATGCTTTGGCAGAAGAAGCCACGTTGTACAGGCAGTGG
AGAGGGCAGAGGAAGTCTGCTAACATGCGGTGACGTCGAGGAGAATCCTGGCCCACCGGTCGCCACCATG
GTGAGCAAGGGCGAGGAGCTGTTCACCGGGGTGGTGCCCATCCTGGTCGAGCTGGACGGCGACGTAAACG
GCCACAAGTTCAGCGTGTCCGGCGAGGGCGAGGGCGATGCCACCTACGGCAAGCTGACCCTGAAGTTCAT
CTGCACCACCGGCAAGCTGCCCGTGCCCTGGCCCACCCTCGTGACCACCTTCGGCTACGGCCTGATGTGC
TTCGCCCGCTACCCCGACCACATGAAGCAGCACGACTTCTTCAAGTCCGCCATGCCCGAAGGCTACGTCC
AGGAGCGCACCATCTTCTTCAAGGACGACGGCAACTACAAGACCCGCGCCGAGGTGAAGTTCGAGGGCGA
CACCCTGGTGAACCGCATCGAGCTGAAGGGCATCGACTTCAAGGAGGACGGCAACATCCTGGGGCACAAG
CTGGAGTACAACTACAACAGCCACAACGTCTATATCATGGCCGACAAGCAGAAGAACGGCATCAAGGTGA
ACTTCAAGATCCGCCACAACATCGAGGACGGCAGCGTGCAGCTCGCCGACCACTACCAGCAGAACACCCC
CATCGGCGACGGCCCCGTGCTGCTGCCCGACAACCACTACCTGAGCTACCAGTCCGCCCTGAGCAAAGAC
CCCAACGAGAAGCGCGATCACATGGTCCTGCTGGAGTTCGTGACCGCCGCCGGGATCACTCTCGGCATGG
ACGAGCTGTACAAGCCAAAAAAGAAGAGAAAGGTATAGTTAACTAAACTTGTTTATTGCAGCTTATAATG
GTTACAAATAAAGCAATAGCATCACAAATTTCACAAATAAAGCATTTTTTTCACTGCATTCTAGTTGTGG
TTTGTCCAAACTCATCAATGTATCTTATCATGTCTGCATATGTAAATTGTAAGCGTCTCGGCCTCTAGAG
TCGAGATGACATTGATTATTGAACTAGGGACAGGATTGGTGACAGAAAAGCCCCATCCTTAGGCCTCCTC
CTTCCTAGTCTCCTGATATTGGGTCTAACCCCCACCTCCTGTTAGGCAGATTCCTTATCTGGTGACACAC
CCCCATTTCCTGGAGCCATCTCTCTCCTTGCCAGAACCTCTAAGGTTTGCTTACGATGGAGCCAGAGAGG
ATCCTGGGAGGGAGAGCTTGGCAGGGGGTGGGAGGGAAGGGGGGGATGCGTGACCTGCCCGGTTCTCAGT
GGCCACCCTGCGCTACCCTCTCCCAGAACCTGAGCTGCTCTGACGCGGCTGTCTGGTGCGTTTCACTGAT
CCTGGTGCTGCAGCTTCCTTACACTTCCCAAGAGGAGAAGCAGTTTGGAAAAACAAAATCAGAATAAGTT
GGTCCTGAGTTCTAACTTTGGCTCTTCACCTTTCTAGTCCCCAATTTATATTGTTCCTCCGTGCGTCAGT
TTTACCTGTGAGATAAGGCCAGTAGCCAGCCCCGTCCTGGCAGGGCTGTGGTGAGGAGGGGGGTGTCCGT
GTGGAAAACTCCCTTTGTGAGAATGGTGCGTCCTAGGTGTTCACCAGGTCGTGGCCGCCTCTACTCCCTT
TCTCTTTCTCCATCCTTCTTTCCTTAAAGAGTCCCCAGTGCTATCTGGGACATATTCCTCCGCCCAGAGC
AGGGTCCCGCTTCCCTAAGGCCCTGCTCTGGGCTTCTGGGTTTGAGTCCTTGGCAAGCCCAGGAGAGGCG
CTCAGGCTTCCCTGTCCCCCTTCCTCGTCCACCATCTCATGCCCCTGGCTCTCCTGCCCCTTCCCTACAG
GGGTTCCTGGCTCTGCTCTTCGCCTTCTTGACGAGTTCTTCTGAATTATTAACGCTTACAATTTCCTGAT
GCGGTATTTTCTCCTTACGCATCTGTGCGGTATTTCACACCGCATCAGGTGGCACTTTTCGGGGAAATGT
GCGCGGAACCCCTATTTGTTTATTTTTCTAAATACATTCAAATATGTATCCGCTCATGAGATTATCAAAA
AGGATCTTCACCTAGATCCTTTTAAATTAAAAATGAAGTTTTAAATCAATCTAAAGTATATATGAGTAAA
CTTGGTCTGACAGTTACCAATGCTTAATCAGTGAGGCACCTATCTCAGCGATCTGTCTATTTCGTTCATC
CATAGTTGCCTGACTCCCCGTCGTGTAGATAACTACGATACGGGAGGGCTTACCATCTGGCCCCAGTGCT
GCAATGATACCGCGAGACCCACGCTCACCGGCTCCAGATTTATCAGCAATAAACCAGCCAGCCGGAAGGG
CCGAGCGCAGAAGTGGTCCTGCAACTTTATCCGCCTCCATCCAGTCTATTAATTGTTGCCGGGAAGCTAG
AGTAAGTAGTTCGCCAGTTAATAGTTTGCGCAACGTTGTTGCCATTGCTACAGGCATCGTGGTGTCACGC
TCGTCGTTTGGTATGGCTTCATTCAGCTCCGGTTCCCAACGATCAAGGCGAGTTACATGATCCCCCATGT
TGTGCAAAAAAGCGGTTAGCTCCTTCGGTCCTCCGATCGTTGTCAGAAGTAAGTTGGCCGCAGTGTTATC
ACTCATGGTTATGGCAGCACTGCATAATTCTCTTACTGTCATGCCATCCGTAAGATGCTTTTCTGTGACT
GGTGAATACTCAACCAAGTCATTCTGAGAATAGTGTATGCGGCGACCGAGTTGCTCTTGCCCGGCGTCAA
TACGGGATAATACCGCGCCACATAGCAGAACTTTAAAAGTGCTCATCATTGGAAAACGTTCTTCGGGGCG
AAAACTCTCAAGGATCTTACCGCTGTTGAGATCCAGTTCGATGTAACCCACTCGTGCACCCAACTGATCT
TCAGCATCTTTTACTTTCACCAGCGTTTCTGGGTGAGCAAAAACAGGAAGGCAAAATGCCGCAAAAAAGG
GAATAAGGGCGACACGGAAATGTTGAATACTCATACTCTTCCTTTTTCAATATTATTGAAGCATTTATCA
GGGTTATTGTCTCATGACCAAAATCCCTTAACGTGAGTTTTCGTTCCACTGAGCGTCAGACCCCGTAGAA
AAGATCAAAGGATCTTCTTGAGATCCTTTTTTTCTGCGCGTAATCTGCTGCTTGCAAACAAAAAAACCAC
CGCTA
Features (pLannotate 1.2.2; 33 found; start..end, strand, type, name):
    714..806     +  CDS            lacI (fragment): lac repressor; lacI; The lac repressor binds to the lac operator to inhibit transcription in E. coli. This inhibition can be relieved by adding lactose or isopropyl-β-D-thiogalactopyranoside (IPTG).
    819..840     +  protein_bind   CAP binding site: CAP binding activates transcription in the presence of cAMP. E. coli catabolite activator protein
    855..885     +  promoter       lac promoter: promoter for the E. coli lac operon
    893..909     +  protein_bind   lac operator: The lac repressor binds to the lac operator to inhibit transcription in E. coli. This inhibition can be relieved by adding lactose or isopropyl-β-D-thiogalactopyranoside (IPTG). lac repressor encoded by lacI
    954..972     +  promoter       T3 promoter: promoter for bacteriophage T3 RNA polymerase
   1007..1810    +  misc_feature   HA-L: left homology arm from the adeno-associated virus integration site (AAVS1) within intron 1 of the human PPP1R12C gene
   1817..1842    +  misc_feature   SA: splice acceptor site
   1929..2528    +  CDS            PuroR: puromycin N-acetyltransferase; pac from Streptomyces alboniger; confers resistance to puromycin
   2566..2790    +  polyA_signal   bGH poly(A) signal: bovine growth hormone polyadenylation signal
   2794..2815    +  promoter       SV40 promoter (fragment): SV40 enhancer and early promoter
   2856..2881    +  promoter       tight TRE promoter (fragment): Tet-responsive promoter PTight, consisting of seven tet operator sequences followed by the minimal CMV promoter
   2898..2917    +  promoter       tight TRE promoter (fragment): Tet-responsive promoter PTight, consisting of seven tet operator sequences followed by the minimal CMV promoter
   2935..2953    +  protein_bind   tet operator: tetO; bacterial operator O2 for the tetR and tetA genes tetracycline repressor TetR
   2970..2990    +  promoter       tight TRE promoter (fragment): Tet-responsive promoter PTight, consisting of seven tet operator sequences followed by the minimal CMV promoter
   3000..3025    +  promoter       tight TRE promoter (fragment): Tet-responsive promoter PTight, consisting of seven tet operator sequences followed by the minimal CMV promoter
   3042..3061    +  promoter       tight TRE promoter (fragment): Tet-responsive promoter PTight, consisting of seven tet operator sequences followed by the minimal CMV promoter
   3079..3097    +  protein_bind   tet operator: tetO; bacterial operator O2 for the tetR and tetA genes tetracycline repressor TetR
   3115..3137    +  promoter       PLtetO-1 promoter (fragment): modified phage lambda PL promoter with tet operator sites (Lutz and Bujard, 1997)
   3150..3170    +  promoter       tight TRE promoter (fragment): Tet-responsive promoter PTight, consisting of seven tet operator sequences followed by the minimal CMV promoter
   3207..3717    +  promoter       hPGK promoter: human phosphoglycerate kinase 1 promoter
   3736..3798    +  sig_peptide    Igκ leader: leader sequence from mouse immunoglobulin κ light chain
   3838..4518    +  CDS            IGHG1 (fragment): IGHG1_HUMAN - Experimental evidence at protein level: Swiss-Prot protein existence level 1. Constant region of immunoglobulin heavy chains. Immunoglobulins, also known as antibodies, are membrane-bound or secreted glycoproteins produced by B lymphocytes. In the recognition phase of humoral immunity, the membrane-bound immunoglobulins serve as receptors which, upon binding of a specific antigen, trigger the clonal expansion and differentiation of B lymphocytes into immunoglobulins- secreting plasma cells. Secreted immunoglobulins mediate the effector phase of humoral immunity, which results in
   4600..4746    +  CDS            PDGFRβ TM domain: transmembrane domain from platelet derived growth factor receptor beta
   4828..5544    +  CDS            Citrine: Citrine is a basic (constitutively fluorescent) yellow fluorescent protein published in 2001, derived from Aequorea victoria. It has moderate acid sensitivity.
   5545..5565    +  CDS            SV40 NLS: nuclear localization signal of SV40 (simian virus 40) large T antigen
   5576..5697    +  polyA_signal   SV40 poly(A) signal: SV40 polyadenylation signal
   5763..6599    +  misc_feature   HA-R: right homology arm from the adeno-associated virus integration site (AAVS1) within intron 1 of the human PPP1R12C gene
   6600..6624    +  CDS            NeoR/KanR (fragment): aminoglycoside phosphotransferase confers resistance to neomycin, kanamycin, and G418 (Geneticin®)
   6645..6695    -  misc_feature   bom (fragment): basis of mobility region from pBR322
   6722..6781    +  promoter       AmpR promoter (fragment): bla
   6874..7734    -  CDS            AmpR: β-lactamase; bla; confers resistance to ampicillin, carbenicillin, and related antibiotics
   7735..7787    -  promoter       AmpR promoter (fragment): bla
   7858..531     +  rep_origin     ori (across the origin): high-copy-number ColE1/pMB1/pBR322/pUC origin of replication
