[The description below was written by a language model from this plasmid's Addgene catalogue record and pLannotate feature annotations shown in this document.]
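Description:
pCL026 is a 7.9 kb homology-directed repair donor plasmid for placing a synthetic reporter gene at the human AAVS1 safe-harbour site, located in intron 1 of PPP1R12C. It is built on a pAAVS1 donor backbone and is propagated in E. coli through a high-copy ColE1/pUC-type origin with ampicillin selection (β-lactamase). Remnants of lac regulatory elements and a T3 promoter lie upstream of the cargo. The cargo sits between left and right AAVS1 homology arms of roughly 800 bp each. Just inside the left arm, a splice acceptor precedes a promoterless puromycin N-acetyltransferase gene with a bGH polyadenylation signal. Puromycin resistance should therefore be expressed mainly after correct integration, when the cassette is spliced into the endogenous PPP1R12C transcript.

Downstream of this trap is the reporter unit. An array of tet operator sites (nine according to the construct name) sits directly upstream of the human PGK promoter, so that TetR-family (such as rTetR) fusion proteins can be recruited next to an otherwise constitutive promoter. The PGK promoter drives a single open reading frame that begins with an Igκ leader, followed by a Cas9 target site named in the plasmid title, a human IgG1 Fc fragment, a Myc tag and the PDGFRβ transmembrane domain. Together these display the Fc on the cell surface as a synthetic marker. A T2A peptide then separates Citrine, which carries an SV40 NLS, and the unit ends in an SV40 polyadenylation signal. Each cell thus reports promoter activity both by yellow fluorescence and by a surface epitope that could be used for antibody- or bead-based separation. The associated publication indicates use in high-throughput measurement of transcriptional effector domains recruited to the reporter.
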