Addgene plasmid #188744: pCL026 AAVS1-9xTetO-hPGK-IGKleader-Cas9site-hIgG1_FC-Myc-PDGFRb-T2A-Citrine-PolyA
Purpose: Donor vector for integrating PGK promoter-driven dual surface marker/mCitrine fluorescent reporter at AAVS1 locus
Depositing lab: Michael Bassik & Lacra Bintu. Depositing organization: Stanford University. Publication: Development of compact transcriptional effectors using high-throughput measurements in diverse contexts. Tycko J, Van MV, Aradhana, DelRosso N, Ye H, Yao D, Valbuena R, Vaughan-Jackson A, Xu X, Ludwig C, Spees K, Liu K, Gu M, Khare V, Mukund AX, Suzuki PH, Arana S, Zhang C, Du PP, Ornstein TS, Hess GT, Kamber RA, Qi LS, Khalil AS, Bintu L, Bassik MC. Nat Biotechnol. 2024 Nov 1. doi: 10.1038/s41587-024-02442-6. PubMed 39487265.
Backbone
  Vector backbone: pAAVS1 donor
  Vector type: Mammalian Expression, Synthetic Biology
  Selectable markers: Puromycin
Growth in bacteria
  Bacterial resistance: Ampicillin, 100 μg/mL
  Growth temperature: 37°C
  Growth strain: DH5alpha
  Copy number: High Copy
Gene/Insert
  Gene/Insert name: Surface marker and mCitrine reporter
  Species: Synthetic
  Promoter: PGK
  Cloning method: Gibson Cloning
Terms and licenses: Academic/Nonprofit Terms; Industry Terms: Not Available to Industry
How to cite: pCL026 AAVS1-9xTetO-hPGK-IGKleader-Cas9site-hIgG1_FC-Myc-PDGFRb-T2A-Citrine-PolyA was a gift from Michael Bassik & Lacra Bintu (Addgene plasmid # 188744 ; http://n2t.net/addgene:188744 ; RRID:Addgene_188744)
